Addgene plasmid #212911: pYSD041
Purpose: Encodes the S. cerevisiae YAR066W Translational Fusion Partner Sequence as a Type 3a' part to be used in the yeast secretion/display (YSD) extension of the MoClo yeast toolkit (YTK)
Depositing lab: Paul Young. Depositing organization: University College Cork. Publication: A Yeast Modular Cloning (MoClo) Toolkit Expansion for Optimization of Heterologous Protein Secretion and Surface Display in Saccharomyces cerevisiae. O'Riordan NM, Juric V, O'Neill SK, Roche AP, Young PW. ACS Synth Biol. 2024 Mar 14. doi: 10.1021/acssynbio.3c00743. PubMed 38483353.
Backbone
  Vector backbone: pYTK001
  Vector type: Bacterial Expression
Growth in bacteria
  Bacterial resistance: Chloramphenicol, 25 μg/mL
  Growth temperature: 37°C
  Growth strain: DH5alpha
  Copy number: High Copy
Gene/Insert
  Gene/Insert name: YAR066W
  Species: S. cerevisiae (budding yeast)
  Entrez Gene: YAR066W
  Cloning method: Restriction Enzyme; 5′ cloning site BsmBI (destroyed during cloning); 3′ cloning site BsmBI (destroyed during cloning)
Terms and licenses: Academic/Nonprofit Terms; Industry Terms: Not Available to Industry
How to cite: pYSD041 was a gift from Paul Young (Addgene plasmid # 212911 ; http://n2t.net/addgene:212911 ; RRID:Addgene_212911)
