[The description below was written by a language model from this plasmid's Addgene catalogue record and pLannotate feature annotations shown in this document.]
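Description:
pYSD041 is a small (about 2 kb) part-storage plasmid from the yeast secretion/display (YSD) extension of the MoClo yeast toolkit (YTK). It is built on the pYTK001 part-entry backbone and, although catalogued as a bacterial expression vector, it functions as a carrier for a single modular DNA part rather than as an expression construct. It is propagated in E. coli from a high-copy ColE1/pUC-type origin. Selection is with chloramphenicol, through a cat (chloramphenicol acetyltransferase) gene driven by its native promoter and followed by a lambda t0 terminator. The feature table shows no yeast origin, yeast marker, or yeast promoter, as expected for a part plasmid that is never used directly in yeast.

The payload is a fragment of the Saccharomyces cerevisiae YAR066W open reading frame, annotated over roughly 320 nt. It serves as a translational fusion partner (TFP) sequence, an N-terminal leader fused in frame ahead of a heterologous protein to promote its entry into and passage through the secretory pathway. It was inserted by BsmBI cloning, which destroyed both sites, and is formatted as a Type 3a' part. That designation places it at the start of the coding-sequence position in the toolkit's assembly hierarchy. In MoClo practice, such parts are released by a type IIS enzyme with defined overhangs and combined by Golden Gate assembly with promoter, downstream coding, terminator, and vector parts to build complete transcription units. The release sites themselves are not annotated in the feature table. The plasmid is intended for testing alternative secretion leaders when optimising heterologous protein secretion or surface display in S. cerevisiae.
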