Features (pLannotate 1.2.2; 5 found; start..end, strand, type, name):
    157..254     -  promoter       cat promoter: promoter of the E. coli cat gene encoding chloramphenicol acetyltransferase
    338..926     +  rep_origin     ori: high-copy-number ColE1/pMB1/pBR322/pUC origin of replication
   1038..1355    +  CDS            YA066_YEAST (fragment): Experimental evidence at protein level: Swiss-Prot protein existence level 1. From Saccharomyces cerevisiae (strain ATCC 204508 / S288c) (Baker's yeast).
   1381..1415    -  terminator     lambda t0 terminator: minimal transcription terminator from phage lambda (Scholtissek and Grosse, 1987)
   1489..156     -  CDS            cat (across the origin): CAT_ECOLX - Experimental evidence at protein level: Swiss-Prot protein existence level 1. This enzyme is an effector of chloramphenicol resistance in bacteria. From Escherichia coli. This protein is used as a marker in many commonly used cloning vectors, such as pACYC184.
>Addgene plasmid #212911 | pYSD041 | addgene full sequence | sequence record 421775 | Addgene NGS Result
CTTATTTTTCTTTACGGTCTTTAAAAAGGCCGTAATATCCAGCTGAACGGTCTGGTTATAGGTACATTGA
GCAACTGACTGAAATGCCTCAAAATGTTCTTTACGATGCCATTGGGATATATCAACGGTGGTATATCCAG
TGATTTTTTTCTCCATTTTAGCTTCCTTAGCTCCTGAAAATCTCGATAACTCAAAAAATACGCCCGGTAG
TGATCTTATTTCATTATGGTGAAAGTTGGAACCTCTTACGTGCCCGATCAATCATGACCAAAATCCCTTA
ACGTGAGTTTTCGTTCCACTGAGCGTCAGACCCCGTAGAAAAGATCAAAGGATCTTCTTGAGATCCTTTT
TTTCTGCGCGTAATCTGCTGCTTGCAAACAAAAAAACCACCGCTACCAGCGGTGGTTTGTTTGCCGGATC
AAGAGCTACCAACTCTTTTTCCGAAGGTAACTGGCTTCAGCAGAGCGCAGATACCAAATACTGTTCTTCT
AGTGTAGCCGTAGTTAGGCCACCACTTCAAGAACTCTGTAGCACCGCCTACATACCTCGCTCTGCTAATC
CTGTTACCAGTGGCTGCTGCCAGTGGCGATAAGTCGTGTCTTACCGGGTTGGACTCAAGACGATAGTTAC
CGGATAAGGCGCAGCGGTCGGGCTGAACGGGGGGTTCGTGCACACAGCCCAGCTTGGAGCGAACGACCTA
CACCGAACTGAGATACCTACAGCGTGAGCTATGAGAAAGCGCCACGCTTCCCGAAGGGAGAAAGGCGGAC
AGGTATCCGGTAAGCGGCAGGGTCGGAACAGGAGAGCGCACGAGGGAGCTTCCAGGGGGAAACGCCTGGT
ATCTTTATAGTCCTGTCGGGTTTCGCCACCTCTGACTTGAGCGTCGATTTTTGTGATGCTCGTCAGGGGG
GCGGAGCCTATGGAAAAACGCCAGCAACGCGGCCTTTTTACGGTTCCTGGCCTTTTGCTGGCCTTTTGCT
CACATGTTCTTTCCTGCGTTATCCCCTGATTCTGTGGATAACCGTAGTCGGTCTCATATGTTCAATCGTT
TTAACAAATTCCAAGCTGCTGTCGCTTTGGCCCTACTCTCTCGCGGCGCTCTCGGTGACTCTTACACCAA
TAGCACCTCCTCCGCAGACTTGAGTTCTATCACTTCAGTCTCGTCAGCTAGTGCAAGTGCCACCGCTTCC
GACTCACTTTCTTCCAGTGACGGTACCGTTTATTTGCCATCCACAACAATTAGCGGTGATCTCACAGTTA
CTGGTAAAGTAATTGCAACCGAGGCCGTGGAAGTCGCTGCCGGTGGTAAGTTGACTTTACTTGACGGTGA
AAAATACGTCTTCTCATCTGATCTAGACAAACGTGCTTGAGACCAGACCAATAAAAAACGCCCGGCGGCA
ACCGAGCGTTCTGAACAAATCCAGATGGAGTTCTGAGGTCATTACTGGATCTATCAACAGGAGTCCAAGC
GAGCTCGATATCAAATTACGCCCCGCCCTGCCACTCATCGCAGTACTGTTGTAATTCATTAAGCATTCTG
CCGACATGGAAGCCATCACAAACGGCATGATGAACCTGAATCGCCAGCGGCATCAGCACCTTGTCGCCTT
GCGTATAATATTTGCCCATGGTGAAAACGGGGGCGAAGAAGTTGTCCATATTGGCCACGTTTAAATCAAA
ACTGGTGAAACTCACCCAGGGATTGGCTGAAACGAAAAACATATTCTCAATAAACCCTTTAGGGAAATAG
GCCAGGTTTTCACCGTAACACGCCACATCTTGCGAATATATGTGTAGAAACTGCCGGAAATCGTCGTGGT
ATTCACTCCAGAGCGATGAAAACGTTTCAGTTTGCTCATGGAAAACGGTGTAACAAGGGTGAACACTATC
CCATATCACCAGCTCACCGTCTTTCATTGCCATACGAAATTCCGGATGAGCATTCATCAGGCGGGCAAGA
ATGTGAATAAAGGCCGGATAAAACTTGTG
